Addgene plasmid #126982: pJUMP29-1E(sfGFP)
Purpose: (Empty Backbone) Level 1 vector. OriV 9 (pBBR322/ROP; medium copy number); sfGFP cloning reporter.
Depositing lab: Chris French. Depositing organization: University of Edinburgh. Publication: Joint universal modular plasmids (JUMP): a flexible vector platform for synthetic biology. Valenzuela-Ortega M, French C. Synth Biol (Oxf). 2021 Feb 2;6(1):ysab003. doi: 10.1093/synbio/ysab003. eCollection 2021. PubMed 33623824.
Backbone
  Vector backbone: pJUMP29-1E
  Backbone manufacturer: Backbone derived from SEVA.
  Vector type: Bacterial Expression, Synthetic Biology
Growth in bacteria
  Bacterial resistance: Kanamycin, 50 μg/mL
  Growth temperature: 37°C
  Growth strain: JM109
  Copy number: Low Copy
Gene/Insert
  Gene/Insert name: None
  Mutation: None
Terms and licenses: Academic/Nonprofit Terms; Industry Terms: Not Available to Industry
Depositor comments: Please visit https://www.biorxiv.org/content/10.1101/799585v1 for bioRxiv preprint.
How to cite: pJUMP29-1E(sfGFP) was a gift from Chris French (Addgene plasmid # 126982 ; http://n2t.net/addgene:126982 ; RRID:Addgene_126982)
