[The description below was written by a language model from this plasmid's Addgene catalogue record and pLannotate feature annotations shown in this document.]
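Description:
pJUMP29-1E(sfGFP) is an empty Level 1 cloning backbone from the Joint Universal Modular Plasmids (JUMP) platform, a SEVA-derived vector family for bacterial synthetic biology. At about 3.8 kb, it is propagated in E. coli under kanamycin selection, conferred by the aphA1 (nptI) aminoglycoside phosphotransferase gene. Replication relies on a pBR322-type ColE1/pMB1 origin accompanied by the rop gene, whose product dampens copy number. The purpose field calls this "OriV 9" and medium copy, whereas the catalogue copy-number field lists low copy. Both are consistent with a Rop-regulated origin rather than a pUC-like high-copy one. The origin region also carries the pBR322 bom site and a fragment of mbeC, remnants of the ColE1 mobilisation system, and a separate incP oriT is present, which in SEVA-style vectors permits conjugative transfer when transfer functions are supplied in trans.

The cloning site is occupied by a placeholder sfGFP reporter cassette rather than a gene of interest. A constitutive J23119-type promoter (annotated as a fragment) and a phage T7 gene 10 ribosome binding site drive superfolder GFP. The cassette is bracketed by BioBrick prefix and suffix sequences. The lambda t0 terminator downstream and the rrnB T1 terminator on the opposite side insulate the cargo region from backbone transcription. Because sfGFP is described as a cloning reporter, successful assembly presumably replaces the cassette, so that correct clones can be picked as non-fluorescent colonies against a green background. The record does not annotate the specific restriction sites or overhangs used for modular assembly, nor what the "1E" designation specifies beyond the Level 1 status.
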