Features (pLannotate 1.2.2; 13 found; start..end, strand, type, name):
     47..68      +  misc_feature   BioBrick prefix: BioBrick prefix for parts that do not start with "ATG"
     95..119     +  promoter       J23119(SpeI) promoter (fragment): bacterial promoter (Registry of Standard Biological Parts BBa J23119) modified to end with an SpeI site
    134..154     +  RBS            RBS: efficient ribosome binding site from bacteriophage T7 gene 10 (Olins and Rangwala, 1989)
    171..881     +  CDS            superfolder GFP: GFP variant that folds robustly even when fused to poorly folded proteins (Pédelacq et al., 2006)
    930..950     +  misc_feature   BioBrick suffix: universal suffix for all parts
    984..1078    +  terminator     lambda t0 terminator: transcription terminator from phage lambda
   1210..2022    +  CDS            aphA1: KKA1_ECOLX - Also known as nptI. Protein inferred from homology: Swiss-Prot protein existence level 3. Resistance to kanamycin and structurally-related aminoglycosides, including amikacin. From Escherichia coli.
   2192..2300    +  oriT           oriT: incP origin of transfer
   2336..2924    +  rep_origin     ori: high-copy-number ColE1/pMB1/pBR322/pUC origin of replication
   3110..3250    -  misc_feature   bom: basis of mobility region from pBR322
   3352..3543    -  CDS            rop: Rop protein, which maintains plasmids at low copy number; rop
   3584..3694    +  CDS            mbeC (fragment): MBEC_ECOLX - Experimental evidence at protein level: Swiss-Prot protein existence level 1. Required for efficient mobilization of ColE1 plasmid and is thus essential to promote the specific transfer of the plasmid during conjugation. Probably functions by inducing DNA bending, helping the MbeA relaxase to melt the DNA around the nic site and cleave the phosphodiester bond. Binds specifically double-stranded DNA (dsDNA) containing the ColE1 oriT but does not recognize the inverted repeat (IR). From Escherichia coli.
   3723..3809    -  terminator     rrnB T1 terminator: Escherichia coli rrnB; transcription terminator T1 from the E. coli rrnB gene
>Addgene plasmid #126982 | pJUMP29-1E(sfGFP) | addgene full sequence | sequence record 248077 | Addgene NGS Result
TTAATTAAGGAGTTTTGCAGGTGCCTTGGAACACCTGCTTTTCGCTGAATTCGCGGCCGCTTCTAGAGCG
TCTCTGCTTGGAGTGAGACCGGAGTTGACGGCTAGCTCAGTCCTAGGTACAGTGCTAGCGTACTTGTTTA
ACTTTAAGAAGGAGATATACAATGGTAGCCCGTAAAGGCGAAGAGCTGTTCACTGGTGTCGTCCCTATTC
TGGTGGAACTGGATGGTGATGTCAACGGTCATAAGTTTTCCGTGCGTGGCGAGGGTGAAGGTGACGCAAC
TAATGGTAAACTGACGCTGAAGTTCATCTGTACTACTGGTAAACTGCCGGTACCTTGGCCGACTCTGGTA
ACGACGCTGACTTATGGTGTTCAGTGCTTTGCTCGTTATCCGGACCATATGAAGCAGCATGACTTCTTCA
AGTCCGCCATGCCGGAAGGCTATGTGCAGGAACGCACGATTTCCTTTAAGGATGACGGCACGTACAAAAC
GCGTGCGGAAGTGAAATTTGAAGGCGATACCCTGGTAAACCGCATTGAGCTGAAAGGCATTGACTTTAAA
GAAGATGGCAATATCCTGGGCCATAAGCTGGAATACAATTTTAACAGCCACAATGTTTACATCACCGCCG
ATAAACAAAAAAATGGCATTAAAGCGAATTTTAAAATTCGCCACAACGTGGAGGATGGCAGCGTGCAGCT
GGCTGATCACTACCAGCAAAACACTCCAATCGGTGATGGTCCTGTTCTGCTGCCAGACAATCACTATCTG
AGCACGCAAAGCGTTCTGTCTAAAGATCCGAACGAGAAACGCGATCATATGGTTCTGCTGGAGTTCGTAA
CCGCAGCGGGCATCACGCATGGTATGGATGAACTGTACAAAGGTTCGTAACTTCTGACTGAGTTGCACGC
TGGTCTCTCGCTTGAGACGTACTAGTAGCGGCCGCTGCAGGGAGTTGTCTTCGAAGACTTCGCTCTAGTC
TTGGACTCCTGTTGATAGATCCAGTAATGACCTCAGAACTCCATCTGGATTTGTTCAGAACGCTCGGTTG
CCGCCGGGCGTTTTTTATTGGTGAGAATCCAGGGGTCCCCAATAATTACGATTTAAATTTGTGTCTCAAA
ATCTCTGATGTTACATTGCACAAGATAAAAATATATCATCATGAACAATAAAACTGTCTGCTTACATAAA
CAGTAATACAAGGGGTGTTATGAGCCATATTCAGCGTGAAACGAGCTGTAGCCGTCCGCGTCTGAACAGC
AACATGGATGCGGATCTGTATGGCTATAAATGGGCGCGTGATAACGTGGGTCAGAGCGGCGCGACCATTT
ATCGTCTGTATGGCAAACCGGATGCGCCGGAACTGTTTCTGAAACATGGCAAAGGCAGCGTGGCGAACGA
TGTGACCGATGAAATGGTGCGTCTGAACTGGCTGACCGAATTTATGCCGCTGCCGACCATTAAACATTTT
ATTCGCACCCCGGATGATGCGTGGCTGCTGACCACCGCGATTCCGGGCAAAACCGCGTTTCAGGTGCTGG
AAGAATATCCGGATAGCGGCGAAAACATTGTGGATGCGCTGGCCGTGTTTCTGCGTCGTCTGCATAGCAT
TCCGGTGTGCAACTGCCCGTTTAACAGCGATCGTGTGTTTCGTCTGGCCCAGGCGCAGAGCCGTATGAAC
AACGGCCTGGTGGATGCGAGCGATTTTGATGATGAACGTAACGGCTGGCCGGTGGAACAGGTGTGGAAAG
AAATGCATAAACTGCTGCCGTTTAGCCCGGATAGCGTGGTGACCCACGGCGATTTTAGCCTGGATAACCT
GATTTTCGATGAAGGCAAACTGATTGGCTGCATTGATGTGGGCCGTGTGGGCATTGCGGATCGTTATCAG
GATCTGGCCATTCTGTGGAACTGCCTGGGCGAATTTAGCCCGAGCCTGCAAAAACGTCTGTTTCAGAAAT
ATGGCATTGATAATCCGGATATGAACAAACTGCAATTTCATCTGATGCTGGATGAATTTTTCTAATAATT
AATTGGACCGCGGTCCGCGCGTTGTCCTTTTCCGCTGCATAACCCTGCTTCGGGGTCATTATAGCGATTT
TTTCGGTATATCCATCCTTTTTCGCACGATATACAGGATTTTGCCAAAGGGTTCGTGTAGACTTTCCTTG
GTGTATCCAACGGCGTCAGCCGGGCAGGATAGGTGAAGTAGGCCCACCCGCGAGCGGGTGTTCCTTCTTC
ACTGTCCCTTATTCGCACCTGGCGGTGCTCAACGGGAATCCTGCTCTGCGAGGCTGGCCGTAGGCCGGCC
CCGTAGAAAAGATCAAAGGATCTTCTTGAGATCCTTTTTTTCTGCGCGTAATCTGCTGCTTGCAAACAAA
AAAACCACCGCTACCAGCGGTGGTTTGTTTGCCGGATCAAGAGCTACCAACTCTTTTTCCGAAGGTAACT
GGCTTCAGCAGAGCGCAGATACCAAATACTGTCCTTCTAGTGTAGCCGTAGTTAGGCCACCACTTCAAGA
ACTCTGTAGCACCGCCTACATACCTCGCTCTGCTAATCCTGTTACCAGTGGCTGCTGCCAGTGGCGATAA
GTCGTGTCTTACCGGGTTGGACTCAAGACGATAGTTACCGGATAAGGCGCAGCGGTCGGGCTGAACGGGG
GGTTCGTGCACACAGCCCAGCTTGGAGCGAACGACCTACACCGAACTGAGATACCTACAGCGTGAGCTAT
GAGAAAGCGCCACGCTTCCCGAAGGGAGAAAGGCGGACAGGTATCCGGTAAGCGGCAGGGTCGGAACAGG
AGAGCGCACGAGGGAGCTTCCAGGGGGAAACGCCTGGTATCTTTATAGTCCTGTCGGGTTTCGCCACCTC
TGACTTGAGCGTCGATTTTTGTGATGCTCGTCAGGGGGGCGGAGCCTATGGAAAAACGCCAGCAACGCGG
CCTTTTTACGGTTCCTGGCCTTTTGCTGGCCTTTTGCTCACATGTTCTTTCCTGCGTTATCCCCTGATTC
TGTGGATAACCGTATTACCGCCTTTGAGTGAGCTGATACCGCTCGCCGCAGCCGAACGACCGAGCGCAGC
GAGTCAGTGAGCGAGGAAGCGGAAGAGCGCCTGATGCGGTATTTTCTCCTTACGCATCTGTGCGGTATTT
CACACCGCATATGGTGCACTCTCAGTACAATCTGCTCTGATGCCGCATAGTTAAGCCAGTATACACTCCG
CTATCGCTACGTGACTGGGTCATGGCTGCGCCCCGACACCCGCCAACACCCGCTGACGCGCCCTGACGGG
CTTGTCTGCTCCCGGCATCCGCTTACAGACAAGCTGTGACAGTCTCCGGGAGCTGCATGTGTCAGAGGTT
TTCACCGTCATCACCGAAACGCGCGAGGCAGCTGCGGTAAAGCTCATCAGCGTGGTCGTGCAGCGATTCA
CAGATGTCTGCCTGTTCATCCGCGTCCAGCTCGTTGAGTTTCTCCAGAAGCGTTAATGTCTGGCTTCTGA
TAAAGCGGGCCATGTTAAGGGCGGTTTTTTCCTGTTTGGTCACTGATGCCTCCGTGTAAGGGGGATTTCT
GTTCATGGGGGTAATGATACCGATGAAACGAGAGAGGATGCTCACGATACGGGTTACTGATGATGAACAT
GCCCGGTTACTGGAACGTTGTGAGGGTAAACAACTGGCGGTATGGATGCGGCGGGGGCGCGCCCAGCTGT
CTAGGGCGGCGGATTTGTCCTACTCAGGAGAGCGTTCACCGACAAACAACAGATAAAACGAAAGGCCCAG
TCTTTCGACTGAGCCTTTCGTTTTATTTGATGCCT
